LOCUS       Exported 5177 bp ds-DNA circular SYN 13-MAY-2021
DEFINITION  Bacterial expression of human Ska1 microtubule binding domain
            (MTBD).
ACCESSION   .
VERSION     .
KEYWORDS    pJS278
SOURCE      synthetic DNA construct
  ORGANISM  synthetic DNA construct
REFERENCE   1 (bases 1 to 5177)
  AUTHORS   Monda JK, Whitney IP, Tarasovetc EV, Wilson-Kubalek E, Milligan RA,
            Grishchuk EL, Cheeseman IM
  TITLE     Microtubule Tip Tracking by the Spindle and Kinetochore Protein Ska1
            Requires Diverse Tubulin-Interacting Surfaces.
  JOURNAL   Curr Biol. 2017 Dec 4;27(23):3666-3675.e6. doi:
            10.1016/j.cub.2017.10.018. Epub 2017 Nov 16.
  PUBMED    29153323
REFERENCE   2 (bases 1 to 5177)
  AUTHORS   .
  TITLE     Direct Submission
  JOURNAL   Exported May 13, 2021 from SnapGene Server 1.1.58
            http://www.snapgene.com
FEATURES             Location/Qualifiers
     source          1..5177
                     /organism="synthetic DNA construct"
                     /mol_type="other DNA"
     primer_bind     79..98
                     /label=T7
                     /note="T7 promoter, forward primer"
     promoter        79..97
                     /label=T7 promoter
                     /note="promoter for bacteriophage T7 RNA polymerase"
     RBS             171..193
                     /note="efficient ribosome binding site from bacteriophage
                     T7 gene 10 (Olins and Rangwala, 1989)"
     CDS             213..230
                     /codon_start=1
                     /product="6xHis affinity tag"
                     /label=6xHis
                     /translation="HHHHHH"
     CDS             234..266
                     /codon_start=1
                     /product="leader peptide from bacteriophage T7 gene 10"
                     /label=T7 tag (gene 10 leader)
                     /note="promotes efficient translation in E. coli"
                     /translation="MASMTGGQQMG"
     CDS             270..293
                     /codon_start=1
                     /product="Xpress(TM) epitope tag, including an enterokinase
                     recognition and cleavage site"
                     /label=Xpress(TM) tag
                     /translation="DLYDDDDK"
     CDS             294..317
                     /codon_start=1
                     /product="recognition and cleavage site for human
                     rhinovirus 3C and PreScission proteases"
                     /label=HRV 3C site
                     /translation="LEVLFQGP"
     primer_bind     complement(785..803)
                     /label=T7 Term
                     /note="T7 terminator, reverse primer"
     terminator      799..846
                     /label=T7 terminator
                     /note="transcription terminator for bacteriophage T7 RNA
                     polymerase"
     promoter        complement(1212..1240)
                     /label=tet promoter
                     /note="E. coli promoter for tetracycline efflux protein
                     gene"
     primer_bind     complement(1267..1285)
                     /label=pBRforEco
                     /note="pBR322 vectors, upsteam of EcoRI site, forward
                     primer"
     promoter        1353..1457
                     /gene="bla"
                     /label=AmpR promoter
     CDS             1458..2318
                     /codon_start=1
                     /gene="bla"
                     /product="beta-lactamase"
                     /label=AmpR
                     /note="confers resistance to ampicillin, carbenicillin, and
                     related antibiotics"
                     /translation="MSIQHFRVALIPFFAAFCLPVFAHPETLVKVKDAEDQLGARVGYI
                     ELDLNSGKILESFRPEERFPMMSTFKVLLCGAVLSRVDAGQEQLGRRIHYSQNDLVEYS
                     PVTEKHLTDGMTVRELCSAAITMSDNTAANLLLTTIGGPKELTAFLHNMGDHVTRLDRW
                     EPELNEAIPNDERDTTMPAAMATTLRKLLTGELLTLASRQQLIDWMEADKVAGPLLRSA
                     LPAGWFIADKSGAGERGSRGIIAALGPDGKPSRIVVIYTTGSQATMDERNRQIAEIGAS
                     LIKHW"
     primer_bind     complement(1676..1695)
                     /label=Amp-R
                     /note="Ampicillin resistance gene, reverse primer"
     rep_origin      2489..3077
                     /direction=RIGHT
                     /label=ori
                     /note="high-copy-number ColE1/pMB1/pBR322/pUC origin of
                     replication"
     primer_bind     2978..2997
                     /label=pBR322ori-F
                     /note="pBR322 origin, forward primer"
     primer_bind     3231..3248
                     /label=L4440
                     /note="L4440 vector, forward primer"
     misc_feature    3263..3402
                     /label=bom
                     /note="basis of mobility region from pBR322"
     primer_bind     complement(3328..3347)
                     /label=pRS-marker
                     /note="pRS vectors, use to sequence yeast selectable
                     marker"
     primer_bind     3488..3510
                     /label=pGEX 3'
                     /note="pGEX vectors, reverse primer"
     CDS             complement(3504..3695)
                     /codon_start=1
                     /gene="rop"
                     /product="Rop protein, which maintains plasmids at low copy
                     number"
                     /label=rop
                     /translation="MTKQEKTALNMARFIRSQTLTLLEKLNELDADEQADICESLHDHA
                     DELYRSCLARFGDDGENL"
     primer_bind     5153..5172
                     /label=pBRrevBam
                     /note="pBR322 vectors, tet region, downstream of BamHI,
                     reverse primer"
ORIGIN
        1 gcaaccgcac ctgtggcgcc ggtgatgccg gccacgatgc gtccggcgta gaggatcgag
       61 atctcgatcc cgcgaaatta atacgactca ctatagggag accacaacgg tttccctcta
      121 gtgccggctc cggagagctc caattggaat tcgctagctc tagaaataat tttgtttaac
      181 tttaagaagg agatatacgt atgcggggtt ctcatcatca tcatcatcat ggtatggcta
      241 gcatgactgg tggacagcaa atgggtcggg atctgtacga cgatgacgat aagctggaag
      301 ttctgttcca ggggccccat atgagaagta ttaaggaaat gccatttata acttgtgatg
      361 agttcaatgg tgttccttcg tacatgaaat ccgccttaac ctataatcaa attaatgatg
      421 ttattaaaga aatcaacaag gcagtaatta gtaaatataa aatcctacat cagccaaaaa
      481 agtctatgaa ttctgtgacc agaaatctct atcacagatt tattgatgaa gaaacgaagg
      541 ataccaaagg tcgttatttt atagtggaag ctgacataaa ggagttcaca actttgaaag
      601 ctgacaagaa gtttcacgtg ttactgaata ttttacgaca ctgccggagg ctatcagagg
      661 tccgaggggg aggacttact cgttatgtta taacctgagg atccagatct aagcttggta
      721 ccacgcgtgc gcgctgatcc ggctgctaac aaagcccgaa aggaagctga gttggctgct
      781 gccaccgctg agcaataact agcataaccc cttggggcct ctaaacgggt cttgaggggt
      841 tttttgctga aaggaggaac tatatccgga tatccacagg acgggtgtgg tcgccatgat
      901 cgcgtagtcg atagtggctc caagtagcga agcgagcagg actgggcggc ggccaaagcg
      961 gtcggacagt gctccgagaa cgggtgcgca tagaaattgc atcaacgcat atagcgctag
     1021 cagcacgcca tagtgactgg cgatgctgtc ggaatggacg atatcccgca agaggcccgg
     1081 cagtaccggc ataaccaagc ctatgcctac agcatccagg gtgacggtgc cgaggatgac
     1141 gatgagcgca ttgttagatt tcatacacgg tgcctgactg cgttagcaat ttaactgtga
     1201 taaactaccg cattaaagct tatcgatgat aagctgtcaa acatgagaat tcttgaagac
     1261 gaaagggcct cgtgatacgc ctatttttat aggttaatgt catgataata atggtttctt
     1321 agacgtcagg tggcactttt cggggaaatg tgcgcggaac ccctatttgt ttatttttct
     1381 aaatacattc aaatatgtat ccgctcatga gacaataacc ctgataaatg cttcaataat
     1441 attgaaaaag gaagagtatg agtattcaac atttccgtgt cgcccttatt cccttttttg
     1501 cggcattttg ccttcctgtt tttgctcacc cagaaacgct ggtgaaagta aaagatgctg
     1561 aagatcagtt gggtgcacga gtgggttaca tcgaactgga tctcaacagc ggtaagatcc
     1621 ttgagagttt tcgccccgaa gaacgttttc caatgatgag cacttttaaa gttctgctat
     1681 gtggcgcggt attatcccgt gttgacgccg ggcaagagca actcggtcgc cgcatacact
     1741 attctcagaa tgacttggtt gagtactcac cagtcacaga aaagcatctt acggatggca
     1801 tgacagtaag agaattatgc agtgctgcca taaccatgag tgataacact gcggccaact
     1861 tacttctgac aacgatcgga ggaccgaagg agctaaccgc ttttttgcac aacatggggg
     1921 atcatgtaac tcgccttgat cgttgggaac cggagctgaa tgaagccata ccaaacgacg
     1981 agcgtgacac cacgatgcct gcagcaatgg caacaacgtt gcgcaaacta ttaactggcg
     2041 aactacttac tctagcttcc cggcaacaat taatagactg gatggaggcg gataaagttg
     2101 caggaccact tctgcgctcg gcccttccgg ctggctggtt tattgctgat aaatctggag
     2161 ccggtgagcg tgggtctcgc ggtatcattg cagcactggg gccagatggt aagccctccc
     2221 gtatcgtagt tatctacacg acggggagtc aggcaactat ggatgaacga aatagacaga
     2281 tcgctgagat aggtgcctca ctgattaagc attggtaact gtcagaccaa gtttactcat
     2341 atatacttta gattgattta aaacttcatt tttaatttaa aaggatctag gtgaagatcc
     2401 tttttgataa tctcatgacc aaaatccctt aacgtgagtt ttcgttccac tgagcgtcag
     2461 accccgtaga aaagatcaaa ggatcttctt gagatccttt ttttctgcgc gtaatctgct
     2521 gcttgcaaac aaaaaaacca ccgctaccag cggtggtttg tttgccggat caagagctac
     2581 caactctttt tccgaaggta actggcttca gcagagcgca gataccaaat actgtccttc
     2641 tagtgtagcc gtagttaggc caccacttca agaactctgt agcaccgcct acatacctcg
     2701 ctctgctaat cctgttacca gtggctgctg ccagtggcga taagtcgtgt cttaccgggt
     2761 tggactcaag acgatagtta ccggataagg cgcagcggtc gggctgaacg gggggttcgt
     2821 gcacacagcc cagcttggag cgaacgacct acaccgaact gagataccta cagcgtgagc
     2881 tatgagaaag cgccacgctt cccgaaggga gaaaggcgga caggtatccg gtaagcggca
     2941 gggtcggaac aggagagcgc acgagggagc ttccaggggg aaacgcctgg tatctttata
     3001 gtcctgtcgg gtttcgccac ctctgacttg agcgtcgatt tttgtgatgc tcgtcagggg
     3061 ggcggagcct atggaaaaac gccagcaacg cggccttttt acggttcctg gccttttgct
     3121 ggccttttgc tcacatgttc tttcctgcgt tatcccctga ttctgtggat aaccgtatta
     3181 ccgcctttga gtgagctgat accgctcgcc gcagccgaac gaccgagcgc agcgagtcag
     3241 tgagcgagga agcggaagag cgcctgatgc ggtattttct ccttacgcat ctgtgcggta
     3301 tttcacaccg caatggtgca ctctcagtac aatctgctct gatgccgcat agttaagcca
     3361 gtatacactc cgctatcgct acgtgactgg gtcatggctg cgccccgaca cccgccaaca
     3421 cccgctgacg cgccctgacg ggcttgtctg ctcccggcat ccgcttacag acaagctgtg
     3481 accgtctccg ggagctgcat gtgtcagagg ttttcaccgt catcaccgaa acgcgcgagg
     3541 cagctgcggt aaagctcatc agcgtggtcg tgaagcgatt cacagatgtc tgcctgttca
     3601 tccgcgtcca gctcgttgag tttctccaga agcgttaatg tctggcttct gataaagcgg
     3661 gccatgttaa gggcggtttt ttcctgtttg gtcactgatg cctccgtgta agggggattt
     3721 ctgttcatgg gggtaatgat accgatgaaa cgagagagga tgctcacgat acgggttact
     3781 gatgatgaac atgcccggtt actggaacgt tgtgagggta aacaactggc ggtatggatg
     3841 cggcgggacc agagaaaaat cactcagggt caatgccagc gcttcgttaa tacagatgta
     3901 ggtgttccac agggtagcca gcagcatcct gcgatgcaga tccggaacat aatggtgcag
     3961 ggcgctgact tccgcgtttc cagactttac gaaacacgga aaccgaagac cattcatgtt
     4021 gttgctcagg tcgcagacgt tttgcagcag cagtcgcttc acgttcgctc gcgtatcggt
     4081 gattcattct gctaaccagt aaggcaaccc cgccagccta gccgggtcct caacgacagg
     4141 agcacgatca tgcgcacccg tggccaggac ccaacgctgc ccgagatgcg ccgcgtgcgg
     4201 ctgctggaga tggcggacgc gatggatatg ttctgccaag ggttggtttg cgcattcaca
     4261 gttctccgca agaattgatt ggctccaatt cttggagtgg tgaatccgtt agcgaggtgc
     4321 cgccggcttc cattcaggtc gaggtggccc ggctccatgc accgcgacgc aacgcgggga
     4381 ggcagacaag gtatagggcg gcgcctacaa tccatgccaa cccgttccat gtgctcgccg
     4441 aggcggcata aatcgccgtg acgatcagcg gtccaatgat cgaagttagg ctggtaagag
     4501 ccgcgagcga tccttgaagc tgtccctgat ggtcgtcatc tacctgcctg gacagcatgg
     4561 cctgcaacgc gggcatcccg atgccgccgg aagcgagaag aatcataatg gggaaggcca
     4621 tccagcctcg cgtcgcgaac gccagcaaga cgtagcccag cgcgtcggcc gccatgccgg
     4681 cgataatggc ctgcttctcg ccgaaacgtt tggtggcggg accagtgacg aaggcttgag
     4741 cgagggcgtg caagattccg aataccgcaa gcgacaggcc gatcatcgtc gcgctccagc
     4801 gaaagcggtc ctcgccgaaa atgacccaga gcgctgccgg cacctgtcct acgagttgca
     4861 tgataaagaa gacagtcata agtgcggcga cgatagtcat gccccgcgcc caccggaagg
     4921 agctgactgg gttgaaggct ctcaagggca tcggtcgacg ctctccctta tgcgactcct
     4981 gcattaggaa gcagcccagt agtaggttga ggccgttgag caccgccgcc gcaaggaatg
     5041 gtgcatgcaa ggagatggcg cccaacagtc ccccggccac ggggcctgcc accataccca
     5101 cgccgaaaca agcgctcatg agcccgaagt ggcgagcccg atcttcccca tcggtgatgt
     5161 cggcgatata ggcgcca
//
