[The description below was written by a language model from this plasmid's Addgene catalogue record and the feature table of its GenBank file.]
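Description:
pJS278 is a 5,177 bp bacterial expression plasmid built on the pET3aTr backbone, a pET-family, pBR322-derived vector for T7-driven protein production in E. coli. It is maintained through a ColE1/pMB1-type origin and selected with ampicillin via the bla (beta-lactamase) gene under its own promoter. The backbone also retains the pBR322 bom (basis of mobility) region, the rop gene and a remnant tet promoter. The catalogue lists the plasmid as high copy, although rop is annotated as a factor that holds plasmid copy number down.

The payload is a fragment of human SKA1 (spindle and kinetochore-associated protein 1) covering residues 132–255, the microtubule-binding domain (MTBD), and carrying an R155A substitution. The coding region itself is not annotated in the feature table, but it would lie between the N-terminal tag block and the T7 terminator. Transcription comes from a T7 promoter, so expression requires a host supplying T7 RNA polymerase, and translation starts from the efficient phage T7 gene 10 ribosome binding site. The N-terminal leader consists of a 6xHis affinity tag, the T7 gene 10 leader peptide, an Xpress epitope that includes an enterokinase site, and an HRV 3C/PreScission protease site placed last in the leader. This allows the tags to be cleaved off after metal-affinity purification. The cloning sites used for the insert are not recorded.

The construct is intended for producing recombinant mutant Ska1 MTBD. The associated publication examines how multiple tubulin-interacting surfaces of Ska1 contribute to microtubule tip tracking, which suggests the R155A protein serves to test one such surface, though the record does not state the mutation's effect.
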