Addgene plasmid #134139: pJS278
Purpose: Bacterial expression of human Ska1 microtubule binding domain (MTBD)
Depositing lab: Iain Cheeseman. Depositing organization: Whitehead Institute for Biomedical Research. Publication: Microtubule Tip Tracking by the Spindle and Kinetochore Protein Ska1 Requires Diverse Tubulin-Interacting Surfaces. Monda JK, Whitney IP, Tarasovetc EV, Wilson-Kubalek E, Milligan RA, Grishchuk EL, Cheeseman IM. Curr Biol. 2017 Dec 4;27(23):3666-3675.e6. doi: 10.1016/j.cub.2017.10.018. Epub 2017 Nov 16. PubMed 29153323.
Backbone
  Vector backbone: pET3aTr
  Backbone manufacturer: Song Tan (Addgene plasmid # 64008)
  Vector type: Bacterial Expression
Growth in bacteria
  Bacterial resistance: Ampicillin, 100 μg/mL
  Growth temperature: 37°C
  Growth strain: DH5alpha
  Copy number: High Copy
Gene/Insert
  Gene/Insert name: His-Precission-human Ska1 MTBD
  Species: H. sapiens (human)
  Mutation: aa 132-255, R155A
  Entrez Gene: SKA1 (a.k.a. C18orf24)
  Cloning method: Restriction Enzyme; 5′ cloning site unknown (unknown if destroyed); 3′ cloning site unknown (unknown if destroyed)
Terms and licenses: Academic/Nonprofit Terms; Industry Terms: Not Available to Industry
How to cite: pJS278 was a gift from Iain Cheeseman (Addgene plasmid # 134139 ; http://n2t.net/addgene:134139 ; RRID:Addgene_134139)
